>Addgene plasmid #29714 | pET His6 Gamma crystallin TEV LIC cloning vector (2X-T) | depositor full sequence | sequence record 13804 | Author sequence
TTCTTGAAGACGAAAGGGCCTCGTGATACGCCTATTTTTATAGGTTAATGTCATGATAATAATGGTTTCT
TAGACGTCAGGTGGCACTTTTCGGGGAAATGTGCGCGGAACCCCTATTTGTTTATTTTTCTAAATACATT
CAAATATGTATCCGCTCATGAGACAATAACCCTGATAAATGCTTCAATAACATTGAAAAAGGAAGAGTAT
GAGTATTCAACATTTCCGTGTCGCCCTTATTCCCTTTTTTGCGGCATTTTGCCTTCCTGTTTTTGCTCAC
CCAGAAACGCTGGTGAAAGTAAAAGATGCTGAAGATCAGTTGGGTGCACGAGTGGGTTACATCGAACTGG
ATCTCAACAGCGGTAAGATCCTTGAGAGTTTTCGCCCCGAAGAACGTTTTCCAATGATGAGCACTTTTAA
AGTTCTGCTATGTGGCGCGGTATTATCCCGTGTTGACGCCGGGCAAGAGCAACTCGGTCGCCGCATACAC
TATTCTCAGAATGACTTGGTTGAGTACTCACCAGTCACAGAAAAGCATCTTACGGATGGCATGACAGTAA
GAGAATTATGCAGTGCTGCCATAACCATGAGTGATAACACTGCGGCCAACTTACTTCTGACAACGATCGG
AGGACCGAAGGAGCTAACCGCTTTTTTGCACAACATGGGGGATCATGTAACTCGCCTTGATCGTTGGGAA
CCGGAGCTGAATGAAGCCATACCAAACGACGAGCGTGACACCACGATGCCTGCAGCAATGGCAACAACGT
TGCGCAAACTATTAACTGGCGAACTACTTACTCTAGCTTCCCGGCAACAATTAATAGACTGGATGGAGGC
GGATAAAGTTGCAGGACCACTTCTGCGCTCGGCCCTTCCGGCTGGCTGGTTTATTGCTGATAAATCTGGA
GCCGGTGAGCGTGGGTCTCGCGGTATCATTGCAGCACTGGGGCCAGATGGTAAGCCCTCCCGTATCGTAG
TTATCTACACGACGGGGAGTCAGGCAACTATGGATGAACGAAATAGACAGATCGCTGAGATAGGTGCCTC
ACTGATTAAGCATTGGTAACTGTCAGACCAAGTTTACTCATATATACTTTAGATTGATTTAAAACTTCAT
TTTTAATTTAAAAGGATCTAGGTGAAGATCCTTTTTGATAATCTCATGACCAAAATCCCTTAACGTGAGT
TTTCGTTCCACTGAGCGTCAGACCCCGTAGAAAAGATCAAAGGATCTTCTTGAGATCCTTTTTTTCTGCG
CGTAATCTGCTGCTTGCAAACAAAAAAACCACCGCTACCAGCGGTGGTTTGTTTGCCGGATCAAGAGCTA
CCAACTCTTTTTCCGAAGGTAACTGGCTTCAGCAGAGCGCAGATACCAAATACTGTCCTTCTAGTGTAGC
CGTAGTTAGGCCACCACTTCAAGAACTCTGTAGCACCGCCTACATACCTCGCTCTGCTAATCCTGTTACC
AGTGGCTGCTGCCAGTGGCGATAAGTCGTGTCTTACCGGGTTGGACTCAAGACGATAGTTACCGGATAAG
GCGCAGCGGTCGGGCTGAACGGGGGGTTCGTGCACACAGCCCAGCTTGGAGCGAACGACCTACACCGAAC
TGAGATACCTACAGCGTGAGCTATGAGAAAGCGCCACGCTTCCCGAAGGGAGAAAGGCGGACAGGTATCC
GGTAAGCGGCAGGGTCGGAACAGGAGAGCGCACGAGGGAGCTTCCAGGGGGAAACGCCTGGTATCTTTAT
AGTCCTGTCGGGTTTCGCCACCTCTGACTTGAGCGTCGATTTTTGTGATGCTCGTCAGGGGGGCGGAGCC
TATGGAAAAACGCCAGCAACGCGGCCTTTTTACGGTTCCTGGCCTTTTGCTGGCCTTTTGCTCACATGTT
CTTTCCTGCGTTATCCCCTGATTCTGTGGATAACCGTATTACCGCCTTTGAGTGAGCTGATACCGCTCGC
CGCAGCCGAACGACCGAGCGCAGCGAGTCAGTGAGCGAGGAAGCGGAAGAGCGCCTGATGCGGTATTTTC
TCCTTACGCATCTGTGCGGTATTTCACACCGCATATATGGTGCACTCTCAGTACAATCTGCTCTGATGCC
GCATAGTTAAGCCAGTATACACTCCGCTATCGCTACGTGACTGGGTCATGGCTGCGCCCCGACACCCGCC
AACACCCGCTGACGCGCCCTGACGGGCTTGTCTGCTCCCGGCATCCGCTTACAGACAAGCTGTGACCGTC
TCCGGGAGCTGCATGTGTCAGAGGTTTTCACCGTCATCACCGAAACGCGCGAGGCAGCTGCGGTAAAGCT
CATCAGCGTGGTCGTGAAGCGATTCACAGATGTCTGCCTGTTCATCCGCGTCCAGCTCGTTGAGTTTCTC
CAGAAGCGTTAATGTCTGGCTTCTGATAAAGCGGGCCATGTTAAGGGCGGTTTTTTCCTGTTTGGTCACT
GATGCCTCCGTGTAAGGGGGATTTCTGTTCATGGGGGTAATGATACCGATGAAACGAGAGAGGATGCTCA
CGATACGGGTTACTGATGATGAACATGCCCGGTTACTGGAACGTTGTGAGGGTAAACAACTGGCGGTATG
GATGCGGCGGGACCAGAGAAAAATCACTCAGGGTCAATGCCAGCGCTTCGTTAATACAGATGTAGGTGTT
CCACAGGGTAGCCAGCAGCATCCTGCGATGCAGATCCGGAACATAATGGTGCAGGGCGCTGACTTCCGCG
TTTCCAGACTTTACGAAACACGGAAACCGAAGACCATTCATGTTGTTGCTCAGGTCGCAGACGTTTTGCA
GCAGCAGTCGCTTCACGTTCGCTCGCGTATCGGTGATTCATTCTGCTAACCAGTAAGGCAACCCCGCCAG
CCTAGCCGGGTCCTCAACGACAGGAGCACGATCATGCGCACCCGTGGCCAGGACCCAACGCTGCCCGAGA
TGCGCCGCGTGCGGCTGCTGGAGATGGCGGACGCGATGGATATGTTCTGCCAAGGGTTGGTTTGCGCATT
CACAGTTCTCCGCAAGAATTGATTGGCTCCAATTCTTGGAGTGGTGAATCCGTTAGCGAGGTGCCGCCGG
CTTCCATTCAGGTCGAGGTGGCCCGGCTCCATGCACCGCGACGCAACGCGGGGAGGCAGACAAGGTATAG
GGCGGCGCCTACAATCCATGCCAACCCGTTCCATGTGCTCGCCGAGGCGGCATAAATCGCCGTGACGATC
AGCGGTCCAGTGATCGAAGTTAGGCTGGTAAGAGCCGCGAGCGATCCTTGAAGCTGTCCCTGATGGTCGT
CATCTACCTGCCTGGACAGCATGGCCTGCAACGCGGGCATCCCGATGCCGCCGGAAGCGAGAAGAATCAT
AATGGGGAAGGCCATCCAGCCTCGCGTCGCGAACGCCAGCAAGACGTAGCCCAGCGCGTCGGCCGCCATG
CCGGCGATAATGGCCTGCTTCTCGCCGAAACGTTTGGTGGCGGGACCAGTGACGAAGGCTTGAGCGAGGG
CGTGCAAGATTCCGAATACCGCAAGCGACAGGCCGATCATCGTCGCGCTCCAGCGAAAGCGGTCCTCGCC
GAAAATGACCCAGAGCGCTGCCGGCACCTGTCCTACGAGTTGCATGATAAAGAAGACAGTCATAAGTGCG
GCGACGATAGTCATGCCCCGCGCCCACCGGAAGGAGCTGACTGGGTTGAAGGCTCTCAAGGGCATCGGTC
GACGCTCTCCCTTATGCGACTCCTGCATTAGGAAGCAGCCCAGTAGTAGGTTGAGGCCGTTGAGCACCGC
CGCCGCAAGGAATGGTGCATGCAAGGAGATGGCGCCCAACAGTCCCCCGGCCACGGGGCCTGCCACCATA
CCCACGCCGAAACAAGCGCTCATGAGCCCGAAGTGGCGAGCCCGATCTTCCCCATCGGTGATGTCGGCGA
TATAGGCGCCAGCAACCGCACCTGTGGCGCCGGTGATGCCGGCCACGATGCGTCCGGCGTAGAGGATCGA
GATCTCGATCCCGCGAAATTAATACGACTCACTATAGGGAGACCACAACGGTTTCCCTCTAGTGCCGGCT
CCGGAGAGCTCTTTAATTAAGCGGCCGCCCTGCAGGACTCGAGTTCTAGAAATAATTTTGTTTAACTTTA
AGAAGGAGATATACATATGAAATCTTCTCACCATCACCATCACCATGGTTCTTCTATGTCTAAAACTGGA
ACCAAGATTACTTTCTATGAAGACAAAAATTTTCAAGGCCGTCGCTATGACTGTGATTGCGACTGTGCAG
ATTTCCACACATACCTAAGTCGCTGCAACTCCATTAAAGTGGAAGGAGGCACCTGGGCTGTTTATGAAAG
GCCCAACTTTGCTGGGTACATGTACATCTTACCACAGGGAGAGTACCCTGAATACCAGCGTTGGATGGGC
CTCAACGACCGCCTCAGCTCCTGCAGAGCTGTTCATCTGCCTAGTGGAGGCCAGTATAAGATTCAGATCT
TTGAGAAAGGGGATTTTAGTGGTCAGATGTATGAAACCACCGAAGATTGCCCTTCCATCATGGAGCAATT
TCACATGCGAGAGATCCACTCCTGTAAGGTGCTGGAGGGTGTCTGGATTTTCTATGAGCTACCCAACTAC
CGTGGCAGGCAGTACCTCCTGGACAAGAAGGAGTACCGGAAGCCCATCGATTGGGGTGCAGCCTCCCCAG
CTGTCCAGTCTTTCCGCCGCATTGTGGAGGGGATCGAGGAAAACCTGTACTTCCAATCCAATATTGGAAG
TGGATAACGGATCCGCGATCGCGGCGCGCCACCTGGTGGCCGGCCGGTACCACGCGTGCGCGCTGATCCG
GCTGCTAACAAAGCCCGAAAGGAAGCTGAGTTGGCTGCTGCCACCGCTGAGCAATAACTAGCATAACCCC
TTGGGGCCTCTAAACGGGTCTTGAGGGGTTTTTTGCTGAAAGGAGGAACTATATCCGGATATCCACAGGA
CGGGTGTGGTCGCCATGATCGCGTAGTCGATAGTGGCTCCAAGTAGCGAAGCGAGCAGGACTGGGCGGCG
GCCAAAGCGGTCGGACAGTGCTCCGAGAACGGGTGCGCATAGAAATTGCATCAACGCATATAGCGCTAGC
AGCACGCCATAGTGACTGGCGATGCTGTCGGAATGGACGATATCCCGCAAGAGGCCCGGCAGTACCGGCA
TAACCAAGCCTATGCCTACAGCATCCAGGGTGACGGTGCCGAGGATGACGATGAGCGCATTGTTAGATTT
CATACACGGTGCCTGACTGCGTTAGCAATTTAACTGTGATAAACTACCGCATTAAAGCTTATCGATGATA
AGCTGTCAAACATGAGAA
Features (pLannotate 1.2.2; 16 found; start..end, strand, type, name):
    104..208     +  promoter       AmpR promoter: bla
    209..1069    +  CDS            AmpR: β-lactamase; bla; confers resistance to ampicillin, carbenicillin, and related antibiotics
   1240..1828    +  rep_origin     ori: high-copy-number ColE1/pMB1/pBR322/pUC origin of replication
   2014..2156    -  misc_feature   bom: basis of mobility region from pBR322
   2258..2449    -  CDS            rop: Rop protein, which maintains plasmids at low copy number; rop
   2466..2846    +  CDS            YPB1_ECOLX: Protein predicted: Swiss-Prot protein existence level 4. From Escherichia coli.
   3088..3988    -  CDS            TcR (fragment): tetracycline efflux protein; tet; confers resistance to tetracycline
   4010..4028    +  promoter       T7 promoter: promoter for bacteriophage T7 RNA polymerase
   4117..4139    +  RBS            RBS: efficient ribosome binding site from bacteriophage T7 gene 10 (Olins and Rangwala, 1989)
   4159..4176    +  CDS            6xHis: 6xHis affinity tag
   4186..4719    +  CDS            CRYGS: CRYGS_HUMAN - Also known as CRYG8. Experimental evidence at protein level: Swiss-Prot protein existence level 1. Crystallins are the dominant structural components of the vertebrate eye lens. From Homo sapiens (Human).
   4729..4745    +  CDS            TEV site (fragment): tobacco etch virus (TEV) protease recognition and cleavage site
   4831..4880    +  CDS            SET1 (fragment): solubility-enhancement tag derived from T7 phage gene 10B
   4888..4935    +  terminator     T7 terminator: transcription terminator for bacteriophage T7 RNA polymerase
   4961..5253    -  CDS            TcR (fragment): tetracycline efflux protein; tet; confers resistance to tetracycline
   5301..5329    -  promoter       tet promoter: E. coli promoter for tetracycline efflux protein gene
