[The description below was written by a language model from this plasmid's Addgene catalogue record and pLannotate feature annotations shown in this document.]
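Description:
pET His6 Gamma crystallin TEV LIC cloning vector (2X-T) is an empty 5,338 bp bacterial expression backbone of the pET family, designed to receive a gene of interest by ligation-independent cloning (LIC). It is propagated in E. coli under ampicillin selection, with β-lactamase expressed from its own bla promoter. Replication depends on a ColE1/pBR322-type origin accompanied by the bom mobility region and the rop gene, consistent with the low copy number listed in the catalogue. Two interrupted fragments of the tetracycline resistance gene and its promoter flank the expression cassette. These appear to be pBR322-derived remnants rather than a functional marker.

The expression cassette consists of a T7 promoter, the phage T7 gene 10 ribosome binding site, and an open reading frame encoding a 6xHis tag followed by gamma crystallin (annotated as matching human gamma-crystallin S, CRYGS) and a TEV protease recognition site, with a T7 terminator downstream. No lac operator or lacI gene is annotated. A short stretch before the terminator is annotated as matching a T7 gene 10B-derived tag, probably residual pET sequence. The LIC site lies after the TEV site and is destroyed on cloning, so an inserted gene is produced as an N-terminal His6-gamma crystallin fusion in hosts supplying T7 RNA polymerase. The His tag allows affinity purification, gamma crystallin is intended to improve the expression and solubility of the target, and TEV cleavage removes the whole fusion partner.

According to the depositor, the LIC site is flanked by five pairs of restriction sites. The vector can therefore be used for single-protein expression or as a transfer vector for moving inserts into the companion polycistronic destination vectors of the same series.
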