Addgene plasmid #29714: pET His6 Gamma crystallin TEV LIC cloning vector (2X-T)
Purpose: (Empty Backbone)
Depositing lab: Scott Gradia. Depositing organization: University of California, Berkeley.
Backbone
  Vector backbone: pET
  Backbone size (bp): 5338
  Vector type: Bacterial Expression
Growth in bacteria
  Bacterial resistance: Ampicillin, 100 μg/mL
  Growth temperature: 37°C
  Growth strain: DH5alpha
  Copy number: Low Copy
Gene/Insert
  Gene/Insert name: None
  Tag / fusion protein: His6-Gamma crystallin-TEV (N terminal on backbone)
  Cloning method: Restriction Enzyme; 5′ cloning site LIC site (destroyed during cloning); 3′ cloning site LIC site (destroyed during cloning)
  Sequencing primers: 5′ Gamma crystallin forward; 3′ T7 reverse
Terms and licenses: Academic/Nonprofit Terms; Industry Terms: Not Available to Industry
Depositor comments: This plasmid is an empty vector. Your gene can be inserted with a LIC cloning protocol. All 2-series vectors work as single-expression vectors, as well as transfer vectors for our polycistronic system. The LIC cloning site is flanked by 5 pairs of restriction sites, so that your gene can easily be subcloned into our polycistronic destination vectors (2D, 2E, or 2Z). 2X-T has a TEV-cleavable N-terminal His6-gamma crystallin fusion tag. Gamma crystallin can improve the expression and solubility of your target protein. To clone into this vector, add LIC v1 tags to the 5' end of your PCR primers. Forward - 5'TACTTCCAATCCAATGCA3' Reverse - 5'TTATCCACTTCCAATGTTATTA3' Linearize the plasmid with SspI and gel purify. When digesting the DNA with T4 polymerase, use dCTP for insert and dGTP for vector. More information on this vector can be found through http://qb3.berkeley.edu/qb3/macrolab/
How to cite: pET His6 Gamma crystallin TEV LIC cloning vector (2X-T) was a gift from Scott Gradia (Addgene plasmid # 29714 ; http://n2t.net/addgene:29714 ; RRID:Addgene_29714)
