>Addgene plasmid #29714 | pET His6 Gamma crystallin TEV LIC cloning vector (2X-T) | addgene partial sequence | sequence record 35234 | 29714 with pBRrevBam
ATGCCGGCCACGATGCGTCCGGCGTAGAGGATCGAGATCTCGATCCCGCGAAATTAATACGACTCACTAT
AGGGAGACCACAACGGTTTCCCTCTAGTGCCGGCTCCGGAGAGCTCTTTAATTAAGCGGCCGCCCTGCAG
GACTCGAGTTCTAGAAATAATTTTGTTTAACTTTAAGAAGGAGATATACATATGAAATCTTCTCACCATC
ACCATCACCATGGTTCTTCTATGTCTAAAACTGGAACCAAGATTACTTTCTATGAAGACAAAAATTTTCA
AGGCCGTCGCTATGACTGTGATTGCGACTGTGCAGATTTCCACACATACCTAAGTCGCTGCAACTCCATT
AAAGTGGAAGGAGGCACCTGGGCTGTTTATGAAAGGCCCAACTTTGCTGGGTACATGTACATCTTACCAC
AGGGAGAGTACCCTGAATACCAGCGTTGGATGGGCCTCAACGACCGCCTCAGCTCCTGCAGAGCTGTTCA
TCTGCCTAGTGGAGGCCAGTATAAGATTCAGATCTTTGAGAAAGGGGATTTTAGTGGTCAGATGTATGAA
ACCACCGAAGATTGCCCTTCCATCATGGAGCAATTTCACATGCGAGAGATCCACTCCTGTAAGGTGCTGG
AGGGTGTCTGGATTTTCTATGAGCTACCCAACTACCGTGGCAGGCAGTACCTCCTGGACAAGAAGGAGTA
CCGGAAGCCCATCGATTGGGGTGCAGCCTCCCCAGCTGTCCAGTCTTTCCGCCGCATTGTGGAGGGGATC
GAGGAAAACCTGTACTTCCAATCCAATATTGGAAGTGGATAACGGATCCGCGATCGCGGCGCGCCACC
